>Addgene plasmid #229775 | AiP12068 - pAAV-DLX2.0-minBG-ChrimsonR-tdTomato-WPRE3-BGHpA (Alias: CN2068) | addgene full sequence | sequence record 459552 | Addgene NGS Result
CCTGCAGGCAGCTGCGCGCTCGCTCGCTCACTGAGGCCGCCCGGGCGTCGGGCGACCTTTGGTCGCCCGG
CCTCAGTGAGCGAGCGAGCGCGCAGAGAGGGAGTGGCCAACTCCATCACTAGGGGTTCCTGCGGCCGCAC
GCGTGGTACCCTAAATAAAGATGGCTTTTTAGTATTAAAAGTGGAAGAAAATTACAGGTAATTATCTTTG
ACGGTAAAAACGCTGTAATCAGCGGGCTACATGAAAAATTACTCTAATTATGGCTGCATTTAAGAGAATG
GCTAAATAAAGATGGCTTTTTAGTATTAAAAGTGGAAGAAAATTACAGGTAATTATCTTTGACGGTAAAA
ACGCTGTAATCAGCGGGCTACATGAAAAATTACTCTAATTATGGCTGCATTTAAGAGAATGGCTAAATAA
AGATGGCTTTTTAGTATTAAAAGTGGAAGAAAATTACAGGTAATTATCTTTGACGGTAAAAACGCTGTAA
TCAGCGGGCTACATGAAAAATTACTCTAATTATGGCTGCATTTAAGAGAATGGAGCTCGGGCTGGGCATA
AAAGTCAGGGCAGAGCCATCTATTGCTTACATTTGCTTCTGGGATCCGCCACCATGGCTGAGCTGATCAG
CAGCGCCACCAGATCTCTGTTTGCCGCCGGAGGCATCAACCCTTGGCCTAACCCCTACCACCACGAGGAC
ATGGGCTGTGGAGGAATGACACCTACAGGCGAGTGCTTCAGCACCGAGTGGTGGTGTGACCCTTCTTACG
GACTGAGCGACGCCGGATACGGATATTGCTTCGTGGAGGCCACAGGCGGCTACCTGGTCGTGGGAGTGGA
GAAGAAGCAGGCTTGGCTGCACAGCAGAGGCACACCAGGAGAAAAGATCGGCGCCCAGGTCTGCCAGTGG
ATTGCTTTCAGCATCGCCATCGCCCTGCTGACATTCTACGGCTTCAGCGCCTGGAAGGCCACTTGCGGTT
GGGAGGAGGTCTACGTCTGTTGCGTCGAGGTGCTGTTCGTGACCCTGGAGATCTTCAAGGAGTTCAGCAG
CCCCGCCACAGTGTACCTGTCTACCGGCAACCACGCCTATTGCCTGCGCTACTTCGAGTGGCTGCTGTCT
TGCCCCGTGATCCTGATCAGACTGAGCAACCTGAGCGGCCTGAAGAACGACTACAGCAAGCGGACCATGG
GCCTGATCGTGTCTTGCGTGGGAATGATCGTGTTCGGCATGGCCGCAGGACTGGCTACCGATTGGCTCAA
GTGGCTGCTGTATATCGTGTCTTGCATCTACGGCGGCTACATGTACTTCCAGGCCGCCAAGTGCTACGTG
GAAGCCAACCACAGCGTGCCTAAAGGCCATTGCCGCATGGTCGTGAAGCTGATGGCCTACGCTTACTTCG
CCTCTTGGGGCAGCTACCCAATCCTCTGGGCAGTGGGACCAGAAGGACTGCTGAAGCTGAGCCCTTACGC
CAACAGCATCGGCCACAGCATCTGCGACATCATCGCCAAGGAGTTTTGGACCTTCCTGGCCCACCACCTG
AGGATCAAGATCCACGAGCACATCCTGATCCACGGCGACATCCGGAAGACCACCAAGATGGAGATCGGAG
GCGAGGAGGTGGAAGTGGAAGAGTTCGTGGAGGAGGAGGACGAGGACACAGTGGCGGCACCGGTAGTAGC
AGTGAGTAAGGGCGAGGAAGTGATCAAAGAGTTCATGCGGTTTAAGGTGAGAATGGAAGGAAGCATGAAC
GGCCACGAGTTCGAAATTGAGGGAGAAGGAGAGGGACGGCCCTACGAGGGCACCCAGACAGCCAAGCTGA
AAGTGACAAAGGGCGGGCCTCTGCCATTCGCTTGGGACATCCTGAGCCCACAGTTTATGTACGGCTCCAA
GGCCTATGTGAAACATCCAGCTGACATTCCCGATTATAAGAAACTGAGCTTCCCCGAGGGGTTTAAGTGG
GAAAGAGTGATGAACTTCGAGGACGGAGGCCTGGTGACTGTGACCCAGGACAGCTCCCTGCAGGATGGGA
CCCTGATCTACAAGGTGAAAATGAGAGGGACAAATTTTCCCCCTGATGGACCTGTGATGCAGAAGAAAAC
TATGGGATGGGAGGCCTCCACCGAAAGGCTGTATCCACGCGACGGGGTGCTGAAAGGAGAAATCCACCAG
GCTCTGAAGCTGAAAGATGGGGGACATTACCTGGTGGAGTTCAAGACAATCTACATGGCCAAGAAACCTG
TGCAGCTGCCAGGCTACTATTACGTGGACACAAAACTGGATATCACTTCACACAACGAGGACTACACTAT
TGTGGAGCAGTATGAACGGAGCGAGGGGAGACACCATCTGTTCCTGGGCCATGGGACTGGAAGTACCGGC
TCAGGGTCTAGTGGAACCGCCTCAAGCGAGGATAACAATATGGCTGTGATCAAAGAGTTCATGAGGTTTA
AGGTGCGCATGGAGGGCAGCATGAATGGGCACGAATTTGAGATTGAAGGAGAGGGCGAAGGGAGGCCTTA
CGAGGGCACACAGACTGCCAAGCTGAAAGTGACCAAGGGAGGACCACTGCCTTTCGCTTGGGATATCCTG
TCTCCTCAGTTTATGTACGGAAGTAAGGCCTATGTCAAGCATCCCGCTGACATTCCTGATTACAAGAAAC
TGTCTTTCCCAGAGGGCTTTAAGTGGGAGAGAGTGATGAATTTTGAAGATGGAGGCCTGGTGACCGTGAC
ACAGGACTCCTCTCTGCAGGATGGCACTCTGATCTACAAAGTCAAAATGCGCGGCACCAATTTTCCACCC
GATGGGCCCGTGATGCAGAAGAAAACAATGGGGTGGGAGGCCAGCACTGAACGGCTGTATCCTAGAGACG
GAGTGCTGAAGGGCGAAATCCACCAGGCCCTGAAGCTGAAAGACGGCGGCCACTACCTGGTGGAGTTCAA
AACCATCTACATGGCCAAGAAACCAGTGCAGCTGCCCGGCTATTACTATGTGGACACCAAGCTGGATATC
ACATCCCACAATGAAGACTACACCATTGTGGAACAGTATGAGAGGTCTGAAGGACGCCACCATCTGTTTC
TGTACGGCATGGATGAGCTGTATAAGTAAGAATTCGATATCATAATCAACCTCTGGATTACAAAATTTGT
GAAAGATTGACTGGTATTCTTAACTATGTTGCTCCTTTTACGCTATGTGGATACGCTGCTTTAATGCCTT
TGTATCATGCTATTGCTTCCCGTATGGCTTTCATTTTCTCCTCCTTGTATAAATCCTGGTTAGTTCTTGC
CACGGCGGAACTCATCGCCGCCTGCCTTGCCCGCTGCTGGACAGGGGCTCGGCTGTTGGGCACTGACAAT
TCCGTGGCTCGAGAGATCTTCGACTGTGCCTTCTAGTTGCCAGCCATCTGTTGTTTGCCCCTCCCCCGTG
CCTTCCTTGACCCTGGAAGGTGCCACTCCCACTGTCCTTTCCTAATAAAATGAGGAAATTGCATCGCATT
GTCTGAGTAGGTGTCATTCTATTCTGGGGGGTGGGGTGGGGCAGGACAGCAAGGGGGAGGATTGGGAAGA
CAATAGCAGGCATGAGATCTCACGTGCGGACCGAGCGGCCGCAGGAACCCCTAGTGATGGAGTTGGCCAC
TCCCTCTCTGCGCGCTCGCTCGCTCACTGAGGCCGGGCGACCAAAGGTCGCCCGACGCCCGGGCTTTGCC
CGGGCGGCCTCAGTGAGCGAGCGAGCGCGCAGCTGCCTGCAGGGGCGCCTGATGCGGTATTTTCTCCTTA
CGCATCTGTGCGGTATTTCACACCGCATA
[95 nt withheld, positions 3810-3904]
T
[46 nt withheld, positions 3906-3951]
C
[141 nt withheld, positions 3953-4093]
CCTTTGACGTTGGAGTCCACGTTCTTT
[37 nt withheld, positions 4121-4157]
ACTCTATCTCGGGCTATTCTTTTGATTTATAAGGGATTTTGCCGATTTCGGTCTATTGGTTAAAAAATGA
GCTGATTTAACAAAAATTTAACGCGAATTTTAACAAAATATTAACGTTTACAATTTTATGGTGCACTCTC
AGTACAATCTGCTCTGATGCCGCATAGTTAAGCCAGCCCCGACACCCGCCAACACCCGCTGACGCGCCCT
GACGGGCTTGTCTGCTCCCGGCATCCGCTTACAGACAAGCTGTGACCGTCTCCGGGAGCTGCATGTGTCA
GAGGTTTTCACCGTCATCACCGAAACGCGCGAGACGAAAGGGCCTCGTGATACGCCTATTTTTATAGGTT
AATGTCATGATAATAATGGTTTCTTAGACGTCAGGTGGCACTTTTCGGGGAAATGTGCGCGGAACCCCTA
TTTGTTTATTTTTCTAAATACATTCAAATATGTATCCGCTCATGAGACAATAACCCTGATAAATGCTTCA
ATAATATTGAAAAAGGAAGAGTATGAGTATTCAACATTTCCGTGTCGCCCTTATTCCCTTTTTTGCGGCA
TTTTGCCTTCCTGTTTTTGCTCACCCAGAAACGCTGGTGAAAGTAAAAGATGCTGAAGATCAGTTGGGTG
CACGAGTGGGTTACATCGAACTGGATCTCAACAGCGGTAAGATCCTTGAGAGTTTTCGCCCCGAAGAACG
TTTTCCAATGATGAGCACTTTTAAAGTTCTGCTATGTGGCGCGGTATTATCCCGTATTGACGCCGGGCAA
GAGCAACTCGGTCGCCGCATACACTATTCTCAGAATGACTTGGTTGAGTACTCACCAGTCACAGAAAAGC
ATCTTACGGATGGCATGACAGTAAGAGAATTATGCAGTGCTGCCATAACCATGAGTGATAACACTGCGGC
CAACTTACTTCTGACAACGATCGGAGGACCGAAGGAGCTAACCGCTTTTTTGCACAACATGGGGGATCAT
GTAACTCGCCTTGATCGTTGGGAACCGGAGCTGAATGAAGCCATACCAAACGACGAGCGTGACACCACGA
TGCCTGTAGCAATGGCAACAACGTTGCGCAAACTATTAACTGGCGAACTACTTACTCTAGCTTCCCGGCA
ACAATTAATAGACTGGATGGAGGCGGATAAAGTTGCAGGACCACTTCTGCGCTCGGCCCTTCCGGCTGGC
TGGTTTATTGCTGATAAATCTGGAGCCGGTGAGCGTGGGTCTCGCGGTATCATTGCAGCACTGGGGCCAG
ATGGTAAGCCCTCCCGTATCGTAGTTATCTACACGACGGGGAGTCAGGCAACTATGGATGAACGAAATAG
ACAGATCGCTGAGATAGGTGCCTCACTGATTAAGCATTGGTAACTGTCAGACCAAGTTTACTCATATATA
CTTTAGATTGATTTAAAACTTCATTTTTAATTTAAAAGGATCTAGGTGAAGATCCTTTTTGATAATCTCA
TGACCAAAATCCCTTAACGTGAGTTTTCGTTCCACTGAGCGTCAGACCCCGTAGAAAAGATCAAAGGATC
TTCTTGAGATCCTTTTTTTCTGCGCGTAATCTGCTGCTTGCAAACAAAAAAACCACCGCTACCAGCGGTG
GTTTGTTTGCCGGATCAAGAGCTACCAACTCTTTTTCCGAAGGTAACTGGCTTCAGCAGAGCGCAGATAC
CAAATACTGTTCTTCTAGTGTAGCCGTAGTTAGGCCACCACTTCAAGAACTCTGTAGCACCGCCTACATA
CCTCGCTCTGCTAATCCTGTTACCAGTGGCTGCTGCCAGTGGCGATAAGTCGTGTCTTACCGGGTTGGAC
TCAAGACGATAGTTACCGGATAAGGCGCAGCGGTCGGGCTGAACGGGGGGTTCGTGCACACAGCCCAGCT
TGGAGCGAACGACCTACACCGAACTGAGATACCTACAGCGTGAGCTATGAGAAAGCGCCACGCTTCCCGA
AGGGAGAAAGGCGGACAGGTATCCGGTAAGCGGCAGGGTCGGAACAGGAGAGCGCACGAGGGAGCTTCCA
GGGGGAAACGCCTGGTATCTTTATAGTCCTGTCGGGTTTCGCCACCTCTGACTTGAGCGTCGATTTTTGT
GATGCTCGTCAGGGGGGCGGAGCCTATGGAAAAACGCCAGCAACGCGGCCTTTTTACGGTTCCTGGCCTT
TTGCTGGCCTTTTGCTCACATGT
Features (pLannotate 1.2.2; 15 found; start..end, strand, type, name):
     12..39      +  repeat_region  AAV2 ITR (fragment): inverted terminal repeat of adeno-associated virus serotype 2 inverted
     68..95      +  repeat_region  AAV2 ITR (fragment): inverted terminal repeat of adeno-associated virus serotype 2 inverted
    614..1663    +  CDS            ChrimsonR: red light-drivable channelrhodopsin from Chlamydomonas noctigama (Klapoetke et al., 2014) K176R mutant with accelerated closing kinetics
   1682..3106    +  CDS            tdTomato: tdTomato is a basic (constitutively fluorescent) orange fluorescent protein published in 2004, derived from Discosoma sp.. It is reported to be a somewhat slowly-maturing tandem dimer with low acid sensitivity.
   3124..3281    +  misc_feature   WPRE (fragment): woodchuck hepatitis virus posttranscriptional regulatory element
   3287..3367    +  misc_feature   WPRE (fragment): woodchuck hepatitis virus posttranscriptional regulatory element
   3384..3495    +  polyA_signal   bGH poly(A) signal: bovine growth hormone polyadenylation signal
   3613..3753    +  repeat_region  AAV2 ITR: inverted terminal repeat of adeno-associated virus serotype 2 inverted
   3758..3809    -  misc_feature   bom (fragment): basis of mobility region from pBR322
   3828..4283    +  rep_origin     f1 ori (sequence partly withheld): f1 bacteriophage origin of replication; arrow indicates direction of (+) strand synthesis
   4284..4333    -  misc_feature   bom (fragment): basis of mobility region from pBR322
   4435..4470    -  CDS            rop (fragment): Rop protein, which maintains plasmids at low copy number; rop
   4565..4669    +  promoter       AmpR promoter: bla
   4670..5530    +  CDS            AmpR: β-lactamase; bla; confers resistance to ampicillin, carbenicillin, and related antibiotics
   5701..6289    +  rep_origin     ori: high-copy-number ColE1/pMB1/pBR322/pUC origin of replication
