[The description below was written by a language model from this plasmid's Addgene catalogue record and pLannotate feature annotations shown in this document.]
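Description:
AiP12068 - pAAV-DLX2.0-minBG-ChrimsonR-tdTomato-WPRE3-BGHpA (alias CN2068) is a 6,350 nt AAV transfer plasmid of the "enhancer AAV" type, built on a pAAV backbone for packaging into recombinant adeno-associated virus and expression in mammalian cells. In bacteria it is maintained as a high-copy plasmid through a ColE1/pUC-type origin and selected with ampicillin via the bla (AmpR) gene and its promoter. An f1 phage origin and small remnants of pBR322 bom and rop sequences are also present in the backbone. The expression cassette is flanked by AAV2 inverted terminal repeats, which are the cis elements needed for genome replication and encapsidation. The downstream ITR is annotated in full, whereas the upstream one was detected only as two short fragments. This may reflect the difficulty of sequencing or annotating these repeats.

The payload is a 2,502 bp synthetic ChrimsonR-tdTomato insert cloned between BamHI and EcoRI sites and subcloned from an earlier ChrimsonR-tdTomato plasmid. ChrimsonR is the K176R variant of a red-light-activated channelrhodopsin from Chlamydomonas noctigama with faster closing kinetics. The C-terminal tdTomato fusion provides an orange-red fluorescent label for expressing cells. According to the name and stated purpose, transcription is driven by the DLX2.0 enhancer coupled to a minimal promoter (minBG). These elements were not picked up by the automated annotation but presumably occupy the unannotated region upstream of the coding sequence. Downstream, two WPRE fragments correspond to the shortened WPRE3 element that boosts transcript stability and expression while saving packaging space, followed by the bovine growth hormone polyadenylation signal. The associated work concerns simultaneous measurement and manipulation of mouse cortical activity, consistent with use for enhancer-targeted optogenetic stimulation.
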