Addgene plasmid #229775: AiP12068 - pAAV-DLX2.0-minBG-ChrimsonR-tdTomato-WPRE3-BGHpA (Alias: CN2068)
Purpose: enhancer AAV for expression of ChrimsonR-tdTomato under the DLX2.0 enhancer
Depositing lab: Allen Institute for Brain Science & Jonathan Ting. Depositing organization: Allen Institute. Publication: Simultaneous mesoscopic measurement and manipulation of mouse cortical activity. Matveev P, Li AJ, Ye Z, Bowen AJ, Opitz-Araya X, Ting JT, Steinmetz NA. bioRxiv [Preprint]. 2024 Nov 1:2024.11.01.621418. doi: 10.1101/2024.11.01.621418. PubMed 39553945.
Backbone
  Vector backbone: pAAV
  Vector type: Mammalian Expression, AAV
Growth in bacteria
  Bacterial resistance: Ampicillin, 100 μg/mL
  Growth temperature: 30°C
  Growth strain: NEB Stable
  Copy number: High Copy
Gene/Insert
  Gene/Insert name: ChrimsonR-tdTomato
  Species: Synthetic
  Insert size (bp): 2502
  Tag / fusion protein: tdTomato (C terminal on insert)
  Cloning method: Restriction Enzyme; 5′ cloning site BamHI (not destroyed); 3′ cloning site EcoRI (not destroyed)
  Sequencing primers: 5′ n/a
Resource information
  A portion of this plasmid was derived from a plasmid made by: Edward Boyden (Addgene plasmid # 59171); the ChrimsonR-tdTomato was subcloned from it.
Terms and licenses: Academic/Nonprofit Terms; Industry Terms: Not Available to Industry
Depositor comments: Please visit https://doi.org/10.1101/2024.11.01.621418 for bioRxiv preprint.
How to cite: AiP12068 - pAAV-DLX2.0-minBG-ChrimsonR-tdTomato-WPRE3-BGHpA (Alias: CN2068) was a gift from Allen Institute for Brain Science & Jonathan Ting (Addgene plasmid # 229775 ; http://n2t.net/addgene:229775 ; RRID:Addgene_229775)
